Addgene plasmid #116745: pHAGE-FLT4
Purpose: Lentiviral expression of FLT4
Depositing lab: Gordon Mills & Kenneth Scott. Depositing organization: Baylor College of Medicine. Publication: Systematic Functional Annotation of Somatic Mutations in Cancer. Ng PK, Li J, Jeong KJ, Shao S, Chen H, Tsang YH, Sengupta S, Wang Z, Bhavana VH, Tran R, Soewito S, Minussi DC, Moreno D, Kong K, Dogruluk T, Lu H, Gao J, Tokheim C, Zhou DC, Johnson AM, Zeng J, Ip CKM, Ju Z, Wester M, Yu S, Li Y, Vellano CP, Schultz N, Karchin R, Ding L, Lu Y, Cheung LWT, Chen K, Shaw KR, Meric-Bernstam F, Scott KL, Yi S, Sahni N, Liang H, Mills GB. Cancer Cell. 2018 Mar 12;33(3):450-462.e10. doi: 10.1016/j.ccell.2018.01.021. PubMed 29533785.
Backbone
  Vector backbone: pHAGE
  Vector type: Lentiviral
Growth in bacteria
  Bacterial resistance: Ampicillin, 100 μg/mL
  Growth temperature: 37°C
  Growth strain: Stbl3
  Copy number: High Copy
Gene/Insert
  Gene/Insert name: FLT4
  Species: H. sapiens (human)
  Mutation: WT
  Entrez Gene: FLT4 (a.k.a. CHTD7, FLT-4, FLT41, LMPH1A, LMPHM1, PCL, VEGFR-3, VEGFR3)
  Cloning method: Gateway Cloning
Terms and licenses: Academic/Nonprofit Terms; Industry Terms: Not Available to Industry
How to cite: pHAGE-FLT4 was a gift from Gordon Mills & Kenneth Scott (Addgene plasmid # 116745 ; http://n2t.net/addgene:116745 ; RRID:Addgene_116745)
