[The description below was written by a language model from this plasmid's Addgene catalogue record and pLannotate feature annotations shown in this document.]
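Description:
pHAGE-FLT4 is a 12.6 kb HIV-1-derived lentiviral expression plasmid built on the pHAGE backbone and carrying the wild-type human FLT4 open reading frame, which encodes the receptor tyrosine kinase VEGFR-3, the cell-surface receptor for VEGFC and VEGFD involved in lymphangiogenesis and vascular development. In bacteria it is maintained through a high-copy ColE1/pUC-type origin and selected with ampicillin via the β-lactamase gene. The record lists a recombination-deficient strain (Stbl3) as the growth host, a common choice for plasmids with repeated LTRs.

The transfer cassette lies between a truncated 5' LTR and a self-inactivating ΔU3 3' LTR. It includes the Ψ packaging signal with an adjoining gag fragment, the Rev response element for nuclear export of the genomic RNA, and the cPPT/CTS, which aids nuclear import in transduced cells. The human EF-1α promoter drives constitutive transcription of FLT4, which was introduced by Gateway recombination and is therefore flanked by attB1 and attB2 sites. A V5 epitope tag is annotated just downstream of attB2, but the record does not establish whether it is translated in frame with FLT4, which would depend on the absence of a native stop codon. An EMCV IRES then directs translation of EGFP from the same transcript, so fluorescence marks transduced cells, and a WPRE enhances transcript stability and expression. Short nef, lacI, lac promoter and SV40 fragments are backbone remnants.

The plasmid serves for lentiviral delivery and stable expression of FLT4 in mammalian cells. It comes from a study on the systematic functional annotation of somatic cancer mutations, where a wild-type clone would plausibly serve as the reference for mutant alleles.
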