Features (pLannotate 1.2.2; 27 found; start..end, strand, type, name):
    377..634     +  LTR            5' LTR (truncated): truncated 5' long terminal repeat (LTR) from HIV-1
    681..806     +  misc_feature   HIV-1 Ψ: packaging signal of human immunodeficiency virus type 1
    790..1128    +  CDS            HIV-1 gag (fragment): gag protein from human immunodeficiency virus 1; gag
   1303..1536    +  misc_feature   RRE: The Rev response element (RRE) of HIV-1 allows for Rev-dependent mRNA export from the nucleus to the cytoplasm.
   1913..2013    +  CDS            Rev (fragment): human immunodeficiency virus 1 (HIV-1) Rev protein; rev; enhances nuclear export of unspliced and incompletely spliced viral mRNAs
   2058..2175    +  misc_feature   cPPT/CTS: central polypurine tract and central termination sequence of HIV-1
   2223..3401    +  promoter       EF-1α promoter: strong constitutive promoter for human elongation factor EF-1α
   3422..3442    +  protein_bind   attB1: mutant version of attB; core recombination site for the Gateway® BP reaction BP Clonase™
   3448..7536    +  CDS            FLT4: VGFR3_HUMAN - Also known as VEGFR3. Experimental evidence at protein level: Swiss-Prot protein existence level 1. Tyrosine-protein kinase that acts as a cell-surface receptor for VEGFC and VEGFD, and plays an essential role in adult lymphangiogenesis and in the development of the vascular network and the cardiovascular system during embryonic development. Promotes proliferation, survival and migration of endothelial cells, and regulates angiogenic sprouting. Signaling by activated FLT4 leads to enhanced production of VEGFC, and to a lesser degree VEGFA, thereby creating a positive feedback loo
   7541..7565    -  protein_bind   attB2: mutant version of attB; recombination site for the Gateway® BP reaction BP Clonase™
   7618..7659    +  CDS            V5 tag: epitope tag from simian virus 5
   7785..8247    +  misc_feature   IRES: internal ribosome entry site (IRES) of the encephalomyocarditis virus (EMCV)
   8261..8980    +  CDS            EGFP: the original enhanced GFP (Yang et al., 1996) mammalian codon-optimized
   8994..9582    +  misc_feature   WPRE: woodchuck hepatitis virus posttranscriptional regulatory element
   9590..9655    +  CDS            nef (fragment): NEF_HV1Z2 - Experimental evidence at protein level: Swiss-Prot protein existence level 1. Extracellular Nef protein targets CD4(+) T-lymphocytes for apoptosis by interacting with CXCR4 surface receptors. From Human immunodeficiency virus type 1 group M subtype D (isolate Z2/CDC-Z34) (HIV-1).
   9657..9890    +  LTR            3' LTR (ΔU3): self-inactivating 3' long terminal repeat (LTR) from HIV-1
  10095..10199   +  promoter       AmpR promoter: bla
  10200..11060   +  CDS            AmpR: β-lactamase; bla; confers resistance to ampicillin, carbenicillin, and related antibiotics
  11231..11819   +  rep_origin     ori: high-copy-number ColE1/pMB1/pBR322/pUC origin of replication
  12002..12056   +  CDS            lacI (fragment): lac repressor; lacI; The lac repressor binds to the lac operator to inhibit transcription in E. coli. This inhibition can be relieved by adding lactose or isopropyl-β-D-thiogalactopyranoside (IPTG).
  12062..12155   +  rep_origin     SV40 ori (fragment): SV40 origin of replication
  12180..12217   +  CDS            lacI (fragment): lac repressor; lacI; The lac repressor binds to the lac operator to inhibit transcription in E. coli. This inhibition can be relieved by adding lactose or isopropyl-β-D-thiogalactopyranoside (IPTG).
  12230..12251   +  protein_bind   CAP binding site: CAP binding activates transcription in the presence of cAMP. E. coli catabolite activator protein
  12266..12296   +  promoter       lac promoter: promoter for the E. coli lac operon
  12300..12322   +  protein_bind   lac operator (fragment): The lac repressor binds to the lac operator to inhibit transcription in E. coli. This inhibition can be relieved by adding lactose or isopropyl-β-D-thiogalactopyranoside (IPTG). lac repressor encoded by lacI
  12354..12437   +  polyA_signal   SV40 poly(A) signal (fragment): SV40 polyadenylation signal
  12604..329     +  CDS            nef (fragment) (across the origin): NEF_HV1BR - Experimental evidence at protein level: Swiss-Prot protein existence level 1. Extracellular Nef protein targets CD4(+) T-lymphocytes for apoptosis by interacting with CXCR4 surface receptors (PubMed:14990729). From Human immunodeficiency virus type 1 group M subtype B (isolate BRU/LAI) (HIV-1).
>Addgene plasmid #116745 | pHAGE-FLT4 | addgene full sequence | sequence record 244298 | Addgene NGS Result
TGGAAGGGCTAATTCACTCCCAAAGAAGACAAGATATCCTTGATCTGTGGATCTACCACACACAAGGCTA
CTTCCCTGATTAGCAGAACTACACACCAGGGCCAGGGGTCAGATATCCACTGACCTTTGGATGGTGCTAC
AAGCTAGTACCAGTTGAGCCAGATAAGGTAGAAGAGGCCAATAAAGGAGAGAACACCAGCTTGTTACACC
CTGTGAGCCTGCATGGGATGGATGACCCGGAGAGAGAAGTGTTAGAGTGGAGGTTTGACAGCCGCCTAGC
ATTTCATCACGTGGCCCGAGAGCTGCATCCGGAGTACTTCAAGAACTGCTGATATCGAGCTTGCTACAAG
GGACTTTCCGCTGGGGACTTTCCAGGGAGGCGTGGCCTGGGCGGGACTGGGGAGTGGCGAGCCCTCAGAT
CCTGCATATAAGCAGCTGCTTTTTGCCTGTACTGGGTCTCTCTGGTTAGACCAGATCTGAGCCTGGGAGC
TCTCTGGCTAACTAGGGAACCCACTGCTTAAGCCTCAATAAAGCTTGCCTTGAGTGCTTCAAGTAGTGTG
TGCCCGTCTGTTGTGTGACTCTGGTAACTAGAGATCCCTCAGACCCTTTTAGTCAGTGTGGAAAATCTCT
AGCAGTGGCGCCCGAACAGGGACTTGAAAGCGAAAGGGAAACCAGAGGAGCTCTCTCGACGCAGGACTCG
GCTTGCTGAAGCGCGCACGGCAAGAGGCGAGGGGCGGCGACTGGTGAGTACGCCAAAAATTTTGACTAGC
GGAGGCTAGAAGGAGAGAGATGGGTGCGAGAGCGTCAGTATTAAGCGGGGGAGAATTAGATCGCGATGGG
AAAAAATTCGGTTAAGGCCAGGGGGAAAGAAAAAATATAAATTAAAACATATAGTATGGGCAAGCAGGGA
GCTAGAACGATTCGCAGTTAATCCTGGCCTGTTAGAAACATCAGAAGGCTGTAGACAAATACTGGGACAG
CTACAACCATCCCTTCAGACAGGATCAGAAGAACTTAGATCATTATATAATACAGTAGCAACCCTCTATT
GTGTGCATCAAAGGATAGAGATAAAAGACACCAAGGAAGCTTTAGACAAGATAGAGGAAGAGCAAAACAA
AAGTAAGACCACCGCACAGCAAGCGGCCGGCCGCTGATCTTCAGACCTGGAGGAGGAGATATGAGGGACA
ATTGGAGAAGTGAATTATATAAATATAAAGTAGTAAAAATTGAACCATTAGGAGTAGCACCCACCAAGGC
AAAGAGAAGAGTGGTGCAGAGAGAAAAAAGAGCAGTGGGAATAGGAGCTTTGTTCCTTGGGTTCTTGGGA
GCAGCAGGAAGCACTATGGGCGCAGCGTCAATGACGCTGACGGTACAGGCCAGACAATTATTGTCTGGTA
TAGTGCAGCAGCAGAACAATTTGCTGAGGGCTATTGAGGCGCAACAGCATCTGTTGCAACTCACAGTCTG
GGGCATCAAGCAGCTCCAGGCAAGAATCCTGGCTGTGGAAAGATACCTAAAGGATCAACAGCTCCTGGGG
ATTTGGGGTTGCTCTGGAAAACTCATTTGCACCACTGCTGTGCCTTGGAATGCTAGTTGGAGTAATAAAT
CTCTGGAACAGATTTGGAATCACACGACCTGGATGGAGTGGGACAGAGAAATTAACAATTACACAAGCTT
AATACACTCCTTAATTGAAGAATCGCAAAACCAGCAAGAAAAGAATGAACAAGAATTATTGGAATTAGAT
AAATGGGCAAGTTTGTGGAATTGGTTTAACATAACAAATTGGCTGTGGTATATAAAATTATTCATAATGA
TAGTAGGAGGCTTGGTAGGTTTAAGAATAGTTTTTGCTGTACTTTCTATAGTGAATAGAGTTAGGCAGGG
ATATTCACCATTATCGTTTCAGACCCACCTCCCAACCCCGAGGGGACCCGACAGGCCCGAAGGAATAGAA
GAAGAAGGTGGAGAGAGAGACAGAGACAGATCCATTCGATTAGTGAACGGATCTCGACGGTATCGCCGAA
TTCACAAATGGCAGTATTCATCCACAATTTTAAAAGAAAAGGGGGGATTGGGGGGTACAGTGCAGGGGAA
AGAATAGTAGACATAATAGCAACAGACATACAAACTAAAGAATTACAAAAACAAATTACAAAAATTCAAA
ATTTTCGGGTTTATTACAGGGACAGCAGAGATCCAGTTTGGACTAGTCGTGAGGCTCCGGTGCCCGTCAG
TGGGCAGAGCGCACATCGCCCACAGTCCCCGAGAAGTTGGGGGGAGGGGTCGGCAATTGAACCGGTGCCT
AGAGAAGGTGGCGCGGGGTAAACTGGGAAAGTGATGTCGTGTACTGGCTCCGCCTTTTTCCCGAGGGTGG
GGGAGAACCGTATATAAGTGCAGTAGTCGCCGTGAACGTTCTTTTTCGCAACGGGTTTGCCGCCAGAACA
CAGGTAAGTGCCGTGTGTGGTTCCCGCGGGCCTGGCCTCTTTACGGGTTATGGCCCTTGCGTGCCTTGAA
TTACTTCCACCTGGCTGCAGTACGTGATTCTTGATCCCGAGCTTCGGGTTGGAAGTGGGTGGGAGAGTTC
GAGGCCTTGCGCTTAAGGAGCCCCTTCGCCTCGTGCTTGAGTTGAGGCCTGGCCTGGGCGCTGGGGCCGC
CGCGTGCGAATCTGGTGGCACCTTCGCGCCTGTCTCGCTGCTTTCGATAAGTCTCTAGCCATTTAAAATT
TTTGATGACCTGCTGCGACGCTTTTTTTCTGGCAAGATAGTCTTGTAAATGCGGGCCAAGATCTGCACAC
TGGTATTTCGGTTTTTGGGGCCGCGGGCGGCGACGGGGCCCGTGCGTCCCAGCGCACATGTTCGGCGAGG
CGGGGCCTGCGAGCGCGGCCACCGAGAATCGGACGGGGGTAGTCTCAAGCTGGCCGGCCTGCTCTGGTGC
CTGGCCTCGCGCCGCCGTGTATCGCCCCGCCCTGGGCGGCAAGGCTGGCCCGGTCGGCACCAGTTGCGTG
AGCGGAAAGATGGCCGCTTCCCGGCCCTGCTGCAGGGAGCTCAAAATGGAGGACGCGGCGCTCGGGAGAG
CGGGCGGGTGAGTCACCCACACAAAGGAAAAGGGCCTTTCCGTCCTCAGCCGTCGCTTCATGTGACTCCA
CGGAGTACCGGGCGCCGTCCAGGCACCTCGATTAGTTCTCGAGCTTTTGGAGTACGTCGTCTTTAGGTTG
GGGGGAGGGGTTTTATGCGATGGAGTTTCCCCACACTGAGTGGGTGGAGACTGAAGTTAGGCCAGCTTGG
CACTTGATGTAATTCTCCTTGGAATTTGCCCTTTTTGAGTTTGGATCTTGGTTCATTCTCAAGCCTCAGA
CAGTGGTTCAAAGTTTTTTTCTTCCATTTCAGGTGTCGTGAAGCGGCCCTGCAGATATCAACAAGTTTGT
ACAAAAAAGCAGGCACCATGCAGCGGGGCGCCGCGCTGTGCCTGCGACTGTGGCTCTGCCTGGGACTCCT
GGACGGCCTGGTGAGTGGCTACTCCATGACCCCCCCGACCTTGAACATCACGGAGGAGTCACACGTCATC
GACACCGGTGACAGCCTGTCCATCTCCTGCAGGGGACAGCACCCCCTCGAGTGGGCTTGGCCAGGAGCTC
AGGAGGCGCCAGCCACCGGAGACAAGGACAGCGAGGACACGGGGGTGGTGCGAGACTGCGAGGGCACAGA
CGCCAGGCCCTACTGCAAGGTGTTGCTGCTGCACGAGGTACATGCCAACGACACAGGCAGCTACGTCTGC
TACTACAAGTACATCAAGGCACGCATCGAGGGCACCACGGCCGCCAGCTCCTACGTGTTCGTGAGAGACT
TTGAGCAGCCATTCATCAACAAGCCTGACACGCTCTTGGTCAACAGGAAGGACGCCATGTGGGTGCCCTG
TCTGGTGTCCATCCCCGGCCTCAATGTCACGCTGCGCTCGCAAAGCTCGGTGCTGTGGCCAGACGGGCAG
GAGGTGGTGTGGGATGACCGGCGGGGCATGCTCGTGTCCACGCCACTGCTGCACGATGCCCTGTACCTGC
AGTGCGAGACCACCTGGGGAGACCAGGACTTCCTTTCCAACCCCTTCCTGGTGCACATCACAGGCAACGA
GCTCTATGACATCCAGCTGTTGCCCAGGAAGTCGCTGGAGCTGCTGGTAGGGGAGAAGCTGGTCCTGAAC
TGCACCGTGTGGGCTGAGTTTAACTCAGGTGTCACCTTTGACTGGGACTACCCAGGGAAGCAGGCAGAGC
GGGGTAAGTGGGTGCCCGAGCGACGCTCCCAGCAGACCCACACAGAACTCTCCAGCATCCTGACCATCCA
CAACGTCAGCCAGCACGACCTGGGCTCGTATGTGTGCAAGGCCAACAACGGCATCCAGCGATTTCGGGAG
AGCACCGAGGTCATTGTGCATGAAAATCCCTTCATCAGCGTCGAGTGGCTCAAAGGACCCATCCTGGAGG
CCACGGCAGGAGACGAGCTGGTGAAGCTGCCCGTGAAGCTGGCAGCGTACCCCCCGCCCGAGTTCCAGTG
GTACAAGGATGGAAAGGCACTGTCCGGGCGCCACAGTCCACATGCCCTGGTGCTCAAGGAGGTGACAGAG
GCCAGCACAGGCACCTACACCCTCGCCCTGTGGAACTCCGCTGCTGGCCTGAGGCGCAACATCAGCCTGG
AGCTGGTGGTGAATGTGCCCCCCCAGATACATGAGAAGGAGGCCTCCTCCCCCAGCATCTACTCGCGTCA
CAGCCGCCAGGCCCTCACCTGCACGGCCTACGGGGTGCCCCTGCCTCTCAGCATCCAGTGGCACTGGCGG
CCCTGGACACCCTGCAAGATGTTTGCCCAGCGTAGTCTCCGGCGGCGGCAGCAGCAAGACCTCATGCCAC
AGTGCCGTGACTGGAGGGCGGTGACCACGCAGGATGCCGTGAACCCCATCGAGAGCCTGGACACCTGGAC
CGAGTTTGTGGAGGGAAAGAATAAGACTGTGAGCAAGCTGGTGATCCAGAATGCCAACGTGTCTGCCATG
TACAAGTGTGTGGTCTCCAACAAGGTGGGCCAGGATGAGCGGCTCATCTACTTCTATGTGACCACCATCC
CCGACGGCTTCACCATCGAATCCAAGCCATCCGAGGAGCTACTAGAGGGCCAGCCGGTGCTCCTGAGCTG
CCAAGCCGACAGCTACAAGTACGAGCATCTGCGCTGGTACCGCCTCAACCTGTCCACGCTGCACGATGCG
CACGGGAACCCGCTTCTGCTCGACTGCAAGAACGTGCATCTGTTCGCCACCCCTCTGGCCGCCAGCCTGG
AGGAGGTGGCACCTGGGGCGCGCCACGCCACGCTCAGCCTGAGTATCCCCCGCGTCGCGCCCGAGCACGA
GGGCCACTATGTGTGCGAAGTGCAAGACCGGCGCAGCCATGACAAGCACTGCCACAAGAAGTACCTGTCG
GTGCAGGCCCTGGAAGCCCCTCGGCTCACGCAGAACTTGACCGACCTCCTGGTGAACGTGAGCGACTCGC
TGGAGATGCAGTGCTTGGTGGCCGGAGCGCACGCGCCCAGCATCGTGTGGTACAAAGACGAGAGGCTGCT
GGAGGAAAAGTCTGGAGTCGACTTGGCGGACTCCAACCAGAAGCTGAGCATCCAGCGCGTGCGCGAGGAG
GATGCGGGACGCTATCTGTGCAGCGTGTGCAACGCCAAGGGCTGCGTCAACTCCTCCGCCAGCGTGGCCG
TGGAAGGCTCCGAGGATAAGGGCAGCATGGAGATCGTGATCCTTGTCGGTACCGGCGTCATCGCTGTCTT
CTTCTGGGTCCTCCTCCTCCTCATCTTCTGTAACATGAGGAGGCCGGCCCACGCAGACATCAAGACGGGC
TACCTGTCCATCATCATGGACCCCGGGGAGGTGCCTCTGGAGGAGCAATGCGAATACCTGTCCTACGATG
CCAGCCAGTGGGAATTCCCCCGAGAGCGGCTGCACCTGGGGAGAGTGCTCGGCTACGGCGCCTTCGGGAA
GGTGGTGGAAGCCTCCGCTTTCGGCATCCACAAGGGCAGCAGCTGTGACACCGTGGCCGTGAAAATGCTG
AAAGAGGGCGCCACGGCCAGCGAGCACCGCGCGCTGATGTCGGAGCTCAAGATCCTCATTCACATCGGCA
ACCACCTCAACGTGGTCAACCTCCTCGGGGCGTGCACCAAGCCGCAGGGCCCCCTCATGGTGATCGTGGA
GTTCTGCAAGTACGGCAACCTCTCCAACTTCCTGCGCGCCAAGCGGGACGCCTTCAGCCCCTGCGCGGAG
AAGTCTCCCGAGCAGCGCGGACGCTTCCGCGCCATGGTGGAGCTCGCCAGGCTGGATCGGAGGCGGCCGG
GGAGCAGCGACAGGGTCCTCTTCGCGCGGTTCTCGAAGACCGAGGGCGGAGCGAGGCGGGCTTCTCCAGA
CCAAGAAGCTGAGGACCTGTGGCTGAGCCCGCTGACCATGGAAGATCTTGTCTGCTACAGCTTCCAGGTG
GCCAGAGGGATGGAGTTCCTGGCTTCCCGAAAGTGCATCCACAGAGACCTGGCTGCTCGGAACATTCTGC
TGTCGGAAAGCGACGTGGTGAAGATCTGTGACTTTGGCCTTGCCCGGGACATCTACAAAGACCCCGACTA
CGTCCGCAAGGGCAGTGCCCGGCTGCCCCTGAAGTGGATGGCCCCTGAAAGCATCTTCGACAAGGTGTAC
ACCACGCAGAGTGACGTGTGGTCCTTTGGGGTGCTTCTCTGGGAGATCTTCTCTCTGGGGGCCTCCCCGT
ACCCTGGGGTGCAGATCAATGAGGAGTTCTGCCAGCGGCTGAGAGACGGCACAAGGATGAGGGCCCCGGA
GCTGGCCACTCCCGCCATACGCCGCATCATGCTGAACTGCTGGTCCGGAGACCCCAAGGCGAGACCTGCA
TTCTCGGAGCTGGTGGAGATCCTGGGGGACCTGCTCCAGGGCAGGGGCCTGCAAGAGGAAGAGGAGGTCT
GCATGGCCCCGCGCAGCTCTCAGAGCTCAGAAGAGGGCAGCTTCTCGCAGGTGTCCACCATGGCCCTACA
CATCGCCCAGGCTGACGCTGAGGACAGCCCGCCAAGCCTGCAGCGCCACAGCCTGGCCGCCAGGTATTAC
AACTGGGTGTCCTTTCCCGGGTGCCTGGCCAGAGGGGCTGAGACCCGTGGTTCCTCCAGGATGAAGACAT
TTGAGGAATTCCCCATGACCCCAACGACCTACAAAGGCTCTGTGGACAACCAGACAGACAGTGGGATGGT
GCTGGCCTCGGAGGAGTTTGAGCAGATAGAGAGCAGGCATAGACAAGAAAGCGGCTTCAGCTGTAAAGGA
CCTGGCCAGAATGTGGCTGTGACCAGGGCACACCCTGACTCCCAAGGGAGGCGGCGGCGGCCTGAGCGGG
GGGCCCGAGGAGGCCAGGTGTTTTACAACAGCGAGTATGGGGAGCTGTCGGAGCCAAGCGAGGAGGACCA
CTGCTCCCCGTCTGCCCGCGTGACTTTCTTCACAGACAACAGCTACTAGAACCCAGCTTTCTTGTACAAA
GTGGTTGATATCCAGCACAGTGGCGGCCGCTCGAGTCTAGAGGGCCCGCGGTTCGAAGGTAAGCCTATCC
CTAACCCTCTCCTCGGTCTCGATTCTACGCGTACCGGTTAGTAATGAGATCCCTCCCCCCCCCCTAACGT
TACTGGCCGAAGCCGCTTGGAATAAGGCCGGTGTGCGTTTGTCTATATGTTATTTTCCACCATATTGCCG
TCTTTTGGCAATGTGAGGGCCCGGAAACCTGGCCCTGTCTTCTTGACGAGCATTCCTAGGGGTCTTTCCC
CTCTCGCCAAAGGAATGCAAGGTCTGTTGAATGTCGTGAAGGAAGCAGTTCCTCTGGAAGCTTCTTGAAG
ACAAACAACGTCTGTAGCGACCCTTTGCAGGCAGCGGAACCCCCCACCTGGCGACAGGTGCCTCTGCGGC
CAAAAGCCACGTGTATAAGATACACCTGCAAAGGCGGCACAACCCCAGTGCCACGTTGTGAGTTGGATAG
TTGTGGAAAGAGTCAAATGGCTCTCCTCAAGCGTATTCAACAAGGGGCTGAAGGATGCCCAGAAGGTACC
CCATTGTATGGGATCTGATCTGGGGCCTCGGTGCACATGCTTTACATGTGTTTAGTCGAGGTTAAAAAAA
CGTCTAGGCCCCCCGAACCACGGGGACGTGGTTTTCCTTTGAAAAACACGATGATAATATGGCCACACAT
ATGGTGAGCAAGGGCGAGGAGCTGTTCACCGGGGTGGTGCCCATCCTGGTCGAGCTGGACGGCGACGTAA
ACGGCCACAAGTTCAGCGTGTCCGGCGAGGGCGAGGGCGATGCCACCTACGGCAAGCTGACCCTGAAGTT
CATCTGCACCACCGGCAAGCTGCCCGTGCCCTGGCCCACCCTCGTGACCACCCTGACCTACGGCGTGCAG
TGCTTCAGCCGCTACCCCGACCACATGAAGCAGCACGACTTCTTCAAGTCCGCCATGCCCGAAGGCTACG
TCCAGGAGCGCACCATCTTCTTCAAGGACGACGGCAACTACAAGACCCGCGCCGAGGTGAAGTTCGAGGG
CGACACCCTGGTGAACCGCATCGAGCTGAAGGGCATCGACTTCAAGGAGGACGGCAACATCCTGGGGCAC
AAGCTGGAGTACAACTACAACAGCCACAACGTCTATATCATGGCCGACAAGCAGAAGAACGGCATCAAGG
TGAACTTCAAGATCCGCCACAACATCGAGGACGGCAGCGTGCAGCTCGCCGACCACTACCAGCAGAACAC
CCCCATCGGCGACGGCCCCGTGCTGCTGCCCGACAACCACTACCTGAGCACCCAGTCCGCCCTGAGCAAA
GACCCCAACGAGAAGCGCGATCACATGGTCCTGCTGGAGTTCGTGACCGCCGCCGGGATCACTCTCGGCA
TGGACGAGCTGTACAAGTAAATCGATAGATCCTAATCAACCTCTGGATTACAAAATTTGTGAAAGATTGA
CTGGTATTCTTAACTATGTTGCTCCTTTTACGCTATGTGGATACGCTGCTTTAATGCCTTTGTATCATGC
TATTGCTTCCCGTATGGCTTTCATTTTCTCCTCCTTGTATAAATCCTGGTTGCTGTCTCTTTATGAGGAG
TTGTGGCCCGTTGTCAGGCAACGTGGCGTGGTGTGCACTGTGTTTGCTGACGCAACCCCCACTGGTTGGG
GCATTGCCACCACCTGTCAGCTCCTTTCCGGGACTTTCGCTTTCCCCCTCCCTATTGCCACGGCGGAACT
CATCGCCGCCTGCCTTGCCCGCTGCTGGACAGGGGCTCGGCTGTTGGGCACTGACAATTCCGTGGTGTTG
TCGGGGAAATCATCGTCCTTTCCTTGGCTGCTCGCCTGTGTTGCCACCTGGATTCTGCGCGGGACGTCCT
TCTGCTACGTCCCTTCGGCCCTCAATCCAGCGGACCTTCCTTCCCGCGGCCTGCTGCCGGCTCTGCGGCC
TCTTCCGCGTCTTCGCCTTCGCCCTCAGACGAGTCGGATCTCCCTTTGGGCCGCCTCCCCGCCTGAGATC
CTTTAAGACCAATGACTTACAAGGCAGCTGTAGATCTTAGCCACTTTTTAAAAGAAAAGGGGGGACTGGA
AGGGCTAATTCACTCCCAACGAAGACAAGATCTGCTTTTTGCTTGTACTGGGTCTCTCTGGTTAGACCAG
ATCTGAGCCTGGGAGCTCTCTGGCTAACTAGGGAACCCACTGCTTAAGCCTCAATAAAGCTTGCCTTGAG
TGCTTCAAGTAGTGTGTGCCCGTCTGTTGTGTGACTCTGGTAACTAGAGATCCCTCAGACCCTTTTAGTC
AGTGTGGAAAATCTCTAGCAGTAGTAGTTCATGTCATCTTATTATTCAGTATTTATAACTTGCAAAGAAA
TGAATATCAGAGAGTGAGAGGCCCGGGTTAATTAAGGAAAGGGCTAGATCATTCTTGAAGACGAAAGGGC
CTCGTGATACGCCTATTTTTATAGGTTAATGTCATGATAATAATGGTTTCTTAGACGTCAGGTGGCACTT
TTCGGGGAAATGTGCGCGGAACCCCTATTTGTTTATTTTTCTAAATACATTCAAATATGTATCCGCTCAT
GAGACAATAACCCTGATAAATGCTTCAATAATATTGAAAAAGGAAGAGTATGAGTATTCAACATTTCCGT
GTCGCCCTTATTCCCTTTTTTGCGGCATTTTGCCTTCCTGTTTTTGCTCACCCAGAAACGCTGGTGAAAG
TAAAAGATGCTGAAGATCAGTTGGGTGCACGAGTGGGTTACATCGAACTGGATCTCAACAGCGGTAAGAT
CCTTGAGAGTTTTCGCCCCGAAGAACGTTTTCCAATGATGAGCACTTTTAAAGTTCTGCTATGTGGCGCG
GTATTATCCCGTGTTGACGCCGGGCAAGAGCAACTCGGTCGCCGCATACACTATTCTCAGAATGACTTGG
TTGAGTACTCACCAGTCACAGAAAAGCATCTTACGGATGGCATGACAGTAAGAGAATTATGCAGTGCTGC
CATAACCATGAGTGATAACACTGCGGCCAACTTACTTCTGACAACGATCGGAGGACCGAAGGAGCTAACC
GCTTTTTTGCACAACATGGGGGATCATGTAACTCGCCTTGATCGTTGGGAACCGGAGCTGAATGAAGCCA
TACCAAACGACGAGCGTGACACCACGATGCCTGTAGCAATGGCAACAACGTTGCGCAAACTATTAACTGG
CGAACTACTTACTCTAGCTTCCCGGCAACAATTAATAGACTGGATGGAGGCGGATAAAGTTGCAGGACCA
CTTCTGCGCTCGGCCCTTCCGGCTGGCTGGTTTATTGCTGATAAATCTGGAGCCGGTGAGCGTGGGTCTC
GCGGTATCATTGCAGCACTGGGGCCAGATGGTAAGCCCTCCCGTATCGTAGTTATCTACACGACGGGGAG
TCAGGCAACTATGGATGAACGAAATAGACAGATCGCTGAGATAGGTGCCTCACTGATTAAGCATTGGTAA
CTGTCAGACCAAGTTTACTCATATATACTTTAGATTGATTTAAAACTTCATTTTTAATTTAAAAGGATCT
AGGTGAAGATCCTTTTTGATAATCTCATGACCAAAATCCCTTAACGTGAGTTTTCGTTCCACTGAGCGTC
AGACCCCGTAGAAAAGATCAAAGGATCTTCTTGAGATCCTTTTTTTCTGCGCGTAATCTGCTGCTTGCAA
ACAAAAAAACCACCGCTACCAGCGGTGGTTTGTTTGCCGGATCAAGAGCTACCAACTCTTTTTCCGAAGG
TAACTGGCTTCAGCAGAGCGCAGATACCAAATACTGTTCTTCTAGTGTAGCCGTAGTTAGGCCACCACTT
CAAGAACTCTGTAGCACCGCCTACATACCTCGCTCTGCTAATCCTGTTACCAGTGGCTGCTGCCAGTGGC
GATAAGTCGTGTCTTACCGGGTTGGACTCAAGACGATAGTTACCGGATAAGGCGCAGCGGTCGGGCTGAA
CGGGGGGTTCGTGCACACAGCCCAGCTTGGAGCGAACGACCTACACCGAACTGAGATACCTACAGCGTGA
GCTATGAGAAAGCGCCACGCTTCCCGAAGGGAGAAAGGCGGACAGGTATCCGGTAAGCGGCAGGGTCGGA
ACAGGAGAGCGCACGAGGGAGCTTCCAGGGGGAAACGCCTGGTATCTTTATAGTCCTGTCGGGTTTCGCC
ACCTCTGACTTGAGCGTCGATTTTTGTGATGCTCGTCAGGGGGGCGGAGCCTATGGAAAAACGCCAGCAA
CGCGGCCTTTTTACGGTTCCTGGCCTTTTGCTGGCCTTTTGCTCACATGTTCTTTCCTGCGTTATCCCCT
GATTCTGTGGATAACCGTATTACCGCCTTTGAGTGAGCTGATACCGCTCGCCGCAGCCGAACGACCGAGC
GCAGCGAGTCAGTGAGCGAGGAAGCGGAAGAGCGCCCAATACGCAAACCGCCTCTCCCCGCGCGTTGGCC
GATTCATTAATGCAGCAAGCTCATGGCTGACTAATTTTTTTTATTTATGCAGAGGCCGAGGCCGCCTCGG
CCTCTGAGCTATTCCAGAAGTAGTGAGGAGGCTTTTTTGGAGGCCTAGGCTTTTGCAAAAAGCTCCCCGT
GGCACGACAGGTTTCCCGACTGGAAAGCGGGCAGTGAGCGCAACGCAATTAATGTGAGTTAGCTCACTCA
TTAGGCACCCCAGGCTTTACACTTTATGCTTCCGGCTCGTATGTTGTGTGGAATTGTGAGCGGATAACAA
TTTCACACAGGAAACAGCTATGACATGATTACGAATTTCACAAATAAAGCATTTTTTTCACTGCATTCTA
GTTGTGGTTTGTCCAAACTCATCAATGTATCTTATCATGTCTGGATCAACTGGATAACTCAAGCTAACCA
AAATCATCCCAAACTTCCCACCCCATACCCTATTACCACTGCCAATTACCTGTGGTTTCATTTACTCTAA
ACCTGTGATTCCTCTGAATTATTTTCATTTTAAAGAAATTGTATTTGTTAAATATGTACTACAAACTTAG
TAGT
