>Addgene plasmid #116745 | pHAGE-FLT4 | depositor partial sequence | sequence record 219620 | insert
ATGCAGCGGGGCGCCGCGCTGTGCCTGCGACTGTGGCTCTGCCTGGGACTCCTGGACGGCCTGGTGAGTG
GCTACTCCATGACCCCCCCGACCTTGAACATCACGGAGGAGTCACACGTCATCGACACCGGTGACAGCCT
GTCCATCTCCTGCAGGGGACAGCACCCCCTCGAGTGGGCTTGGCCAGGAGCTCAGGAGGCGCCAGCCACC
GGAGACAAGGACAGCGAGGACACGGGGGTGGTGCGAGACTGCGAGGGCACAGACGCCAGGCCCTACTGCA
AGGTGTTGCTGCTGCACGAGGTACATGCCAACGACACAGGCAGCTACGTCTGCTACTACAAGTACATCAA
GGCACGCATCGAGGGCACCACGGCCGCCAGCTCCTACGTGTTCGTGAGAGACTTTGAGCAGCCATTCATC
AACAAGCCTGACACGCTCTTGGTCAACAGGAAGGACGCCATGTGGGTGCCCTGTCTGGTGTCCATCCCCG
GCCTCAATGTCACGCTGCGCTCGCAAAGCTCGGTGCTGTGGCCAGACGGGCAGGAGGTGGTGTGGGATGA
CCGGCGGGGCATGCTCGTGTCCACGCCACTGCTGCACGATGCCCTGTACCTGCAGTGCGAGACCACCTGG
GGAGACCAGGACTTCCTTTCCAACCCCTTCCTGGTGCACATCACAGGCAACGAGCTCTATGACATCCAGC
TGTTGCCCAGGAAGTCGCTGGAGCTGCTGGTAGGGGAGAAGCTGGTCCTGAACTGCACCGTGTGGGCTGA
GTTTAACTCAGGTGTCACCTTTGACTGGGACTACCCAGGGAAGCAGGCAGAGCGGGGTAAGTGGGTGCCC
GAGCGACGCTCCCAGCAGACCCACACAGAACTCTCCAGCATCCTGACCATCCACAACGTCAGCCAGCACG
ACCTGGGCTCGTATGTGTGCAAGGCCAACAACGGCATCCAGCGATTTCGGGAGAGCACCGAGGTCATTGT
GCATGAAAATCCCTTCATCAGCGTCGAGTGGCTCAAAGGACCCATCCTGGAGGCCACGGCAGGAGACGAG
CTGGTGAAGCTGCCCGTGAAGCTGGCAGCGTACCCCCCGCCCGAGTTCCAGTGGTACAAGGATGGAAAGG
CACTGTCCGGGCGCCACAGTCCACATGCCCTGGTGCTCAAGGAGGTGACAGAGGCCAGCACAGGCACCTA
CACCCTCGCCCTGTGGAACTCCGCTGCTGGCCTGAGGCGCAACATCAGCCTGGAGCTGGTGGTGAATGTG
CCCCCCCAGATACATGAGAAGGAGGCCTCCTCCCCCAGCATCTACTCGCGTCACAGCCGCCAGGCCCTCA
CCTGCACGGCCTACGGGGTGCCCCTGCCTCTCAGCATCCAGTGGCACTGGCGGCCCTGGACACCCTGCAA
GATGTTTGCCCAGCGTAGTCTCCGGCGGCGGCAGCAGCAAGACCTCATGCCACAGTGCCGTGACTGGAGG
GCGGTGACCACGCAGGATGCCGTGAACCCCATCGAGAGCCTGGACACCTGGACCGAGTTTGTGGAGGGAA
AGAATAAGACTGTGAGCAAGCTGGTGATCCAGAATGCCAACGTGTCTGCCATGTACAAGTGTGTGGTCTC
CAACAAGGTGGGCCAGGATGAGCGGCTCATCTACTTCTATGTGACCACCATCCCCGACGGCTTCACCATC
GAATCCAAGCCATCCGAGGAGCTACTAGAGGGCCAGCCGGTGCTCCTGAGCTGCCAAGCCGACAGCTACA
AGTACGAGCATCTGCGCTGGTACCGCCTCAACCTGTCCACGCTGCACGATGCGCACGGGAACCCGCTTCT
GCTCGACTGCAAGAACGTGCATCTGTTCGCCACCCCTCTGGCCGCCAGCCTGGAGGAGGTGGCACCTGGG
GCGCGCCACGCCACGCTCAGCCTGAGTATCCCCCGCGTCGCGCCCGAGCACGAGGGCCACTATGTGTGCG
AAGTGCAAGACCGGCGCAGCCATGACAAGCACTGCCACAAGAAGTACCTGTCGGTGCAGGCCCTGGAAGC
CCCTCGGCTCACGCAGAACTTGACCGACCTCCTGGTGAACGTGAGCGACTCGCTGGAGATGCAGTGCTTG
GTGGCCGGAGCGCACGCGCCCAGCATCGTGTGGTACAAAGACGAGAGGCTGCTGGAGGAAAAGTCTGGAG
TCGACTTGGCGGACTCCAACCAGAAGCTGAGCATCCAGCGCGTGCGCGAGGAGGATGCGGGACGCTATCT
GTGCAGCGTGTGCAACGCCAAGGGCTGCGTCAACTCCTCCGCCAGCGTGGCCGTGGAAGGCTCCGAGGAT
AAGGGCAGCATGGAGATCGTGATCCTTGTCGGTACCGGCGTCATCGCTGTCTTCTTCTGGGTCCTCCTCC
TCCTCATCTTCTGTAACATGAGGAGGCCGGCCCACGCAGACATCAAGACGGGCTACCTGTCCATCATCAT
GGACCCCGGGGAGGTGCCTCTGGAGGAGCAATGCGAATACCTGTCCTACGATGCCAGCCAGTGGGAATTC
CCCCGAGAGCGGCTGCACCTGGGGAGAGTGCTCGGCTACGGCGCCTTCGGGAAGGTGGTGGAAGCCTCCG
CTTTCGGCATCCACAAGGGCAGCAGCTGTGACACCGTGGCCGTGAAAATGCTGAAAGAGGGCGCCACGGC
CAGCGAGCACCGCGCGCTGATGTCGGAGCTCAAGATCCTCATTCACATCGGCAACCACCTCAACGTGGTC
AACCTCCTCGGGGCGTGCACCAAGCCGCAGGGCCCCCTCATGGTGATCGTGGAGTTCTGCAAGTACGGCA
ACCTCTCCAACTTCCTGCGCGCCAAGCGGGACGCCTTCAGCCCCTGCGCGGAGAAGTCTCCCGAGCAGCG
CGGACGCTTCCGCGCCATGGTGGAGCTCGCCAGGCTGGATCGGAGGCGGCCGGGGAGCAGCGACAGGGTC
CTCTTCGCGCGGTTCTCGAAGACCGAGGGCGGAGCGAGGCGGGCTTCTCCAGACCAAGAAGCTGAGGACC
TGTGGCTGAGCCCGCTGACCATGGAAGATCTTGTCTGCTACAGCTTCCAGGTGGCCAGAGGGATGGAGTT
CCTGGCTTCCCGAAAGTGCATCCACAGAGACCTGGCTGCTCGGAACATTCTGCTGTCGGAAAGCGACGTG
GTGAAGATCTGTGACTTTGGCCTTGCCCGGGACATCTACAAAGACCCCGACTACGTCCGCAAGGGCAGTG
CCCGGCTGCCCCTGAAGTGGATGGCCCCTGAAAGCATCTTCGACAAGGTGTACACCACGCAGAGTGACGT
GTGGTCCTTTGGGGTGCTTCTCTGGGAGATCTTCTCTCTGGGGGCCTCCCCGTACCCTGGGGTGCAGATC
AATGAGGAGTTCTGCCAGCGGCTGAGAGACGGCACAAGGATGAGGGCCCCGGAGCTGGCCACTCCCGCCA
TACGCCGCATCATGCTGAACTGCTGGTCCGGAGACCCCAAGGCGAGACCTGCATTCTCGGAGCTGGTGGA
GATCCTGGGGGACCTGCTCCAGGGCAGGGGCCTGCAAGAGGAAGAGGAGGTCTGCATGGCCCCGCGCAGC
TCTCAGAGCTCAGAAGAGGGCAGCTTCTCGCAGGTGTCCACCATGGCCCTACACATCGCCCAGGCTGACG
CTGAGGACAGCCCGCCAAGCCTGCAGCGCCACAGCCTGGCCGCCAGGTATTACAACTGGGTGTCCTTTCC
CGGGTGCCTGGCCAGAGGGGCTGAGACCCGTGGTTCCTCCAGGATGAAGACATTTGAGGAATTCCCCATG
ACCCCAACGACCTACAAAGGCTCTGTGGACAACCAGACAGACAGTGGGATGGTGCTGGCCTCGGAGGAGT
TTGAGCAGATAGAGAGCAGGCATAGACAAGAAAGCGGCTTCAGCTGTAAAGGACCTGGCCAGAATGTGGC
TGTGACCAGGGCACACCCTGACTCCCAAGGGAGGCGGCGGCGGCCTGAGCGGGGGGCCCGAGGAGGCCAG
GTGTTTTACAACAGCGAGTATGGGGAGCTGTCGGAGCCAAGCGAGGAGGACCACTGCTCCCCGTCTGCCC
GCGTGACTTTCTTCACAGACAACAGCTACTAA
